Addgene plasmid #109224: MoClo adapted pUC57-Amp Level 1 position 5
Purpose: (Empty Backbone) Non binary level 1 position 5 vector adapted for MoClo modular cloning useful for particle bombardment transformation of plants
Depositing lab: Elena Caro Bernat. Depositing organization: Centro de Biotecnología y Genómica de Plantas (UPM/INIA).
Backbone
  Vector backbone: pUC57
  Backbone size (bp): 2287
  Modifications to backbone: Backbone was ligated with MoClo cloning cassette from vector pICH47732
  Vector type: Synthetic Biology
  Selectable markers: LacZ alpha
Growth in bacteria
  Bacterial resistance: Ampicillin, 100 μg/mL
  Growth temperature: 37°C
  Growth strain: DH5alpha
  Copy number: High Copy
Gene/Insert
  Cloning method: Restriction Enzyme
Resource information
  A portion of this plasmid was derived from a plasmid made by: Vector backbone supplied by GenScript. Cloning cassette digested from plasmid pICH47772 (Addgene plasmid #48004)
Terms and licenses: Academic/Nonprofit Terms; Industry Terms: Not Available to Industry
How to cite: MoClo adapted pUC57-Amp Level 1 position 5 was a gift from Elena Caro Bernat (Addgene plasmid # 109224 ; http://n2t.net/addgene:109224 ; RRID:Addgene_109224)
