[The description below was written by a language model from this plasmid's Addgene catalogue record and pLannotate feature annotations shown in this document.]
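Description:
MoClo adapted pUC57-Amp Level 1 position 5 is an empty acceptor backbone for MoClo (Golden Gate-style) modular cloning. It was built by ligating the cloning cassette of a standard MoClo Level 1 vector into a small pUC57 backbone. Unlike the usual MoClo Level 1 acceptors, which are binary vectors for Agrobacterium-mediated delivery, this plasmid is described as non-binary. It is intended for assembling plant transcription units that will be delivered directly by particle bombardment, where T-DNA borders and a broad-host-range replicon are not needed. The record is inconsistent about the cassette donor: one field names pICH47732 and another names pICH47772, so the exact source cannot be resolved from the entry.

The sequenced plasmid is about 2.9 kb. It is propagated in E. coli from a high-copy ColE1/pUC-type origin and selected with ampicillin through the AmpR (β-lactamase) gene and its native promoter. The cloning cassette is a lacZα dropout module, annotated with a CAP binding site, lac promoter, lac operator, a pUC18/19-type multiple cloning site remnant and a lacZα fragment. In MoClo acceptors, this reporter is flanked by type IIS restriction sites whose overhangs define the position of the unit in later multigene assemblies, here position 5. Successful assembly of Level 0 parts replaces lacZα and allows blue/white screening. The type IIS sites themselves are not annotated in the feature table. The remaining short hits (fragments of lacI, rop and the bom region, plus a second CAP site) appear to be non-functional vector remnants. The plasmid carries no plant promoter, gene or plant selectable marker, and these are supplied by the user's assembled parts.
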