Features (pLannotate 1.2.2; 13 found; start..end, strand, type, name):
      1..22      +  protein_bind   CAP binding site: CAP binding activates transcription in the presence of cAMP. E. coli catabolite activator protein
     37..67      +  promoter       lac promoter: promoter for the E. coli lac operon
     75..91      +  protein_bind   lac operator: The lac repressor binds to the lac operator to inhibit transcription in E. coli. This inhibition can be relieved by adding lactose or isopropyl-β-D-thiogalactopyranoside (IPTG). lac repressor encoded by lacI
    128..184     -  misc_feature   MCS: pUC18/19 multiple cloning site
    181..338     +  CDS            lacZα (fragment): LacZα fragment of β-galactosidase; lacZ fragment
    344..443     -  misc_feature   bom (fragment): basis of mobility region from pBR322
    569..590     -  protein_bind   CAP binding site: CAP binding activates transcription in the presence of cAMP. E. coli catabolite activator protein
    603..695     -  CDS            lacI (fragment): lac repressor; lacI; The lac repressor binds to the lac operator to inhibit transcription in E. coli. This inhibition can be relieved by adding lactose or isopropyl-β-D-thiogalactopyranoside (IPTG).
    878..1466    -  rep_origin     ori: high-copy-number ColE1/pMB1/pBR322/pUC origin of replication
   1637..2497    -  CDS            AmpR: β-lactamase; bla; confers resistance to ampicillin, carbenicillin, and related antibiotics
   2498..2602    -  promoter       AmpR promoter: bla
   2697..2732    +  CDS            rop (fragment): Rop protein, which maintains plasmids at low copy number; rop
   2882..2924    +  CDS            lacI (fragment): lac repressor; lacI; The lac repressor binds to the lac operator to inhibit transcription in E. coli. This inhibition can be relieved by adding lactose or isopropyl-β-D-thiogalactopyranoside (IPTG).
>Addgene plasmid #109224 | MoClo adapted pUC57-Amp Level 1 position 5 | addgene full sequence | sequence record 223544 | Addgene NGS Result
TAATGTGAGTTAGCTCACTCATTAGGCACCCCAGGCTTTACACTTTATGCTTCCGGCTCGTATGTTGTGT
GGAATTGTGAGCGGATAACAATTTCACACAGGAAACAGCTATGACCATGATTACGCCAAGCTTGCATGCC
TGCAGGTCGACTCTAGAGGATCCCCGGGTACCGAGCTCGAATTCACTGGCCGTCGTTTTACAACGTCGTG
ACTGGGAAAACCCTGGCGTTACCCAACTTAATCGCCTTGCAGCACATCCCCCTTTCGCCAGCTGGCGTAA
TAGCGAAGAGGCCCGCACCGATCGCCCTTCCCAACAGTTGCGCAGCCTGAATGGCGAATGGCGCCTGATG
CGGTATTTTCTCCTTACGCATCTGTGCGGTATTTCACACCGCATATGGTGCACTCTCAGTACAATCTGCT
CTGATGCCGCATAGTTAAGCCAGCCCCGACACCCGCCAACACCCGCTGACGCGCCCTGACGGGCTTGTCT
GCTCCCGGCATCCGCTTACAGACAAGCTGTGACGGTCTCACGCTTGTGTTGTCTTCTGCACGAAGTGTGG
GGTGCCTAATGAGTGAGCTAACTCACATTAATTGCGTTGCGCTCACTGCCCGCTTTCCAGTCGGGAAACC
TGTCGTGCCAGCTGCATTAATGAATCGGCCAACGCGCGGGGAGAGGCGGTTTGCGTATTGGGCGCTCTTC
CGCTTCCTCGCTCACTGACTCGCTGCGCTCGGTCGTTCGGCTGCGGCGAGCGGTATCAGCTCACTCAAAG
GCGGTAATACGGTTATCCACAGAATCAGGGGATAACGCAGGAAAGAACATGTGAGCAAAAGGCCAGCAAA
AGGCCAGGAACCGTAAAAAGGCCGCGTTGCTGGCGTTTTTCCATAGGCTCCGCCCCCCTGACGAGCATCA
CAAAAATCGACGCTCAAGTCAGAGGTGGCGAAACCCGACAGGACTATAAAGATACCAGGCGTTTCCCCCT
GGAAGCTCCCTCGTGCGCTCTCCTGTTCCGACCCTGCCGCTTACCGGATACCTGTCCGCCTTTCTCCCTT
CGGGAAGCGTGGCGCTTTCTCATAGCTCACGCTGTAGGTATCTCAGTTCGGTGTAGGTCGTTCGCTCCAA
GCTGGGCTGTGTGCACGAACCCCCCGTTCAGCCCGACCGCTGCGCCTTATCCGGTAACTATCGTCTTGAG
TCCAACCCGGTAAGACACGACTTATCGCCACTGGCAGCAGCCACTGGTAACAGGATTAGCAGAGCGAGGT
ATGTAGGCGGTGCTACAGAGTTCTTGAAGTGGTGGCCTAACTACGGCTACACTAGAAGAACAGTATTTGG
TATCTGCGCTCTGCTGAAGCCAGTTACCTTCGGAAAAAGAGTTGGTAGCTCTTGATCCGGCAAACAAACC
ACCGCTGGTAGCGGTGGTTTTTTTGTTTGCAAGCAGCAGATTACGCGCAGAAAAAAAGGATCTCAAGAAG
ATCCTTTGATCTTTTCTACGGGGTCTGACGCTCAGTGGAACGAAAACTCACGTTAAGGGATTTTGGTCAT
GAGATTATCAAAAAGGATCTTCACCTAGATCCTTTTAAATTAAAAATGAAGTTTTAAATCAATCTAAAGT
ATATATGAGTAAACTTGGTCTGACAGTTACCAATGCTTAATCAGTGAGGCACCTATCTCAGCGATCTGTC
TATTTCGTTCATCCATAGTTGCCTGACTCCCCGTCGTGTAGATAACTACGATACGGGAGGGCTTACCATC
TGGCCCCAGTGCTGCAATGATACCGCGAGACCCACGCTCACCGGCTCCAGATTTATCAGCAATAAACCAG
CCAGCCGGAAGGGCCGAGCGCAGAAGTGGTCCTGCAACTTTATCCGCCTCCATCCAGTCTATTAATTGTT
GCCGGGAAGCTAGAGTAAGTAGTTCGCCAGTTAATAGTTTGCGCAACGTTGTTGCCATTGCTACAGGCAT
CGTGGTGTCACGCTCGTCGTTTGGTATGGCTTCATTCAGCTCCGGTTCCCAACGATCAAGGCGAGTTACA
TGATCCCCCATGTTGTGCAAAAAAGCGGTTAGCTCCTTCGGTCCTCCGATCGTTGTCAGAAGTAAGTTGG
CCGCAGTGTTATCACTCATGGTTATGGCAGCACTGCATAATTCTCTTACTGTCATGCCATCCGTAAGATG
CTTTTCTGTGACTGGTGAGTACTCAACCAAGTCATTCTGAGAATAGTGTATGCGGCGACCGAGTTGCTCT
TGCCCGGCGTCAATACGGGATAATACCGCGCCACATAGCAGAACTTTAAAAGTGCTCATCATTGGAAAAC
GTTCTTCGGGGCGAAAACTCTCAAGGATCTTACCGCTGTTGAGATCCAGTTCGATGTAACCCACTCGTGC
ACCCAACTGATCTTCAGCATCTTTTACTTTCACCAGCGTTTCTGGGTGAGCAAAAACAGGAAGGCAAAAT
GCCGCAAAAAAGGGAATAAGGGCGACACGGAAATGTTGAATACTCATACTCTTCCTTTTTCAATATTATT
GAAGCATTTATCAGGGTTATTGTCTCATGAGCGGATACATATTTGAATGTATTTAGAAAAATAAACAAAT
AGGGGTTCCGCGCACATTTCCCCGAAAAGTGCCACCTGACGTCTAAGAAACCATTATTATCATGACATTA
ACCTATAAAAATAGGCGTATCACGAGGCCCTTTCGTCTCGCGCGTTTCGGTGATGACGGTGAAAACCTCT
GACACATGCAGCTCCCGGAGACGGTCACAGCTTGTCTGTAAGCGGATGCCGGGAGCAGACAAGCCCGTCA
GGGCGCGTCAGCGGGTGTTGGCGGGTGTCGGGGCTGGCCACTCTGTGAAGACAACAGAGAATTCGCATGC
GGAGTGAGACCGCAGCTGGCACGACAGGTTTCCCGACTGGAAAGCGGGCAGTGAGCGCAACGCAAT
